Addgene plasmid #65772: MSP680
Purpose: Human expression vector for SpCas9 EQR variant: CMV-T7-humanSpCas9(D1135E/R1335Q/T1337R)-NLS-3xFLAG (EQR variant)
Depositing lab: Keith Joung. Publication: Engineered CRISPR-Cas9 nucleases with altered PAM specificities. Kleinstiver BP, Prew MS, Tsai SQ, Topkar VV, Nguyen NT, Zheng Z, Gonzales AP, Li Z, Peterson RT, Yeh JJ, Aryee MJ, Joung JK. Nature. 2015 Jun 22. doi: 10.1038/nature14592. PubMed 26098369.
Backbone
  Vector backbone: JDS246
  Backbone manufacturer: Joung lab (Addgene Plasmid # 43861)
  Vector type: Mammalian Expression, CRISPR
Growth in bacteria
  Bacterial resistance: Ampicillin, 100 μg/mL
  Growth temperature: 37°C
  Growth strain: XL1 Blue
  Copy number: High Copy
Gene/Insert
  Gene/Insert name: mammalian codon-optimized Streptococcus pyogenes Cas9 (D1135E/R1335Q/T1337R)-NLS-3XFlag
  Mutation: D1135E, R1335Q, and T1337R mutations in Cas9
  Promoter: CMV & T7
  Tag / fusion protein: NLS (C terminal on insert); 3x FLAG (C terminal on insert)
  Cloning method: Gibson Cloning
  Sequencing primers: 5′ CMV-F; 3′ BGH-rev
Terms and licenses: Academic/Nonprofit Terms; Industry Terms: Not Available to Industry
How to cite: MSP680 was a gift from Keith Joung (Addgene plasmid # 65772 ; http://n2t.net/addgene:65772 ; RRID:Addgene_65772)
