[The description below was written by a language model from this plasmid's Addgene catalogue record and pLannotate feature annotations shown in this document.]
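Description:
MSP680 is a mammalian expression plasmid for the EQR variant of Streptococcus pyogenes Cas9, built by Gibson assembly on the JDS246 Cas9 expression backbone. It is maintained in E. coli through a high-copy ColE1/pUC-type origin and selected with ampicillin via the β-lactamase (AmpR) gene and its native promoter. The remaining backbone annotations (lac promoter/operator, CAP site, small lacI, bom, SV40 promoter and MCS fragments) are cloning-vector remnants with no evident role in the payload. No mammalian selection marker is annotated.

The expression cassette consists of the CMV immediate-early enhancer and promoter, followed by a T7 promoter, the mammalian codon-optimized Cas9 open reading frame, a C-terminal nuclear localization signal and 3xFLAG epitope tag, and the bovine growth hormone polyadenylation signal. CMV drives strong constitutive transcription in human cells, while the T7 promoter allows in vitro transcription of the same coding sequence with T7 RNA polymerase. The NLS directs the nuclease to the nucleus, and the 3xFLAG tag permits detection or immunoprecipitation. The NLS is listed in the catalogue entry but not separately annotated in the feature table, where it presumably lies in the short gap between the Cas9 and 3xFLAG features.

The Cas9 carries the substitutions D1135E, R1335Q and T1337R, which alter the protospacer adjacent motif (PAM) specificity of the enzyme relative to wild-type SpCas9. The automated annotation labels the coding sequence as the closely related VQR variant (D1135V), which most likely reflects a nearest-match assignment, since the catalogue fields consistently give D1135E. The plasmid encodes no guide RNA, so it must be paired with a separately supplied guide RNA for genome editing at sites with non-canonical PAMs.
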