Features (pLannotate 1.2.2; 16 found; start..end, strand, type, name):
    132..335     +  promoter       CMV promoter: human cytomegalovirus (CMV) immediate early promoter
    377..395     +  promoter       T7 promoter: promoter for bacteriophage T7 RNA polymerase
    409..4512    +  CDS            Cas9 VQR: Streptococcus pyogenes Cas9 endonuclease with the D1135V/R1335Q/T1337R mutations has an altered recognition specificity for the protospacer adjacent motif (PAM) (Kleinstiver et al., 2015)
   4546..4611    +  CDS            3xFLAG: three tandem FLAG® epitope tags, followed by an enterokinase cleavage site
   4675..4899    +  polyA_signal   bGH poly(A) signal: bovine growth hormone polyadenylation signal
   4903..4924    +  promoter       SV40 promoter (fragment): SV40 enhancer and early promoter
   4929..4945    +  misc_feature   MCS (fragment): pBluescript multiple cloning site
   4994..5010    -  protein_bind   lac operator: The lac repressor binds to the lac operator to inhibit transcription in E. coli. This inhibition can be relieved by adding lactose or isopropyl-β-D-thiogalactopyranoside (IPTG). lac repressor encoded by lacI
   5018..5048    -  promoter       lac promoter: promoter for the E. coli lac operon
   5063..5084    -  protein_bind   CAP binding site: CAP binding activates transcription in the presence of cAMP. E. coli catabolite activator protein
   5097..5189    -  CDS            lacI (fragment): lac repressor; lacI; The lac repressor binds to the lac operator to inhibit transcription in E. coli. This inhibition can be relieved by adding lactose or isopropyl-β-D-thiogalactopyranoside (IPTG).
   5372..5960    -  rep_origin     ori: high-copy-number ColE1/pMB1/pBR322/pUC origin of replication
   6131..6991    -  CDS            AmpR: β-lactamase; bla; confers resistance to ampicillin, carbenicillin, and related antibiotics
   6992..7096    -  promoter       AmpR promoter: bla
   7167..7211    -  misc_feature   bom (fragment): basis of mobility region from pBR322
   7366..131     +  enhancer       CMV enhancer (across the origin): human cytomegalovirus immediate early enhancer
>Addgene plasmid #65772 | MSP680 | depositor full sequence | sequence record 112654 | MSP680 sequence 7614 bps
ATATGCCAAGTACGCCCCCTATTGACGTCAATGACGGTAAATGGCCCGCCTGGCATTATGCCCAGTACAT
GACCTTATGGGACTTTCCTACTTGGCAGTACATCTACGTATTAGTCATCGCTATTACCATGGTGATGCGG
TTTTGGCAGTACATCAATGGGCGTGGATAGCGGTTTGACTCACGGGGATTTCCAAGTCTCCACCCCATTG
ACGTCAATGGGAGTTTGTTTTGGCACCAAAATCAACGGGACTTTCCAAAATGTCGTAACAACTCCGCCCC
ATTGACGCAAATGGGCGGTAGGCGTGTACGGTGGGAGGTCTATATAAGCAGAGCTGGTTTAGTGAACCGT
CAGATCCGCTAGAGATCCGCGGCCGCTAATACGACTCACTATAGGGAGAGCCGCCACCATGGATAAAAAG
TATTCTATTGGTTTAGACATCGGCACTAATTCCGTTGGATGGGCTGTCATAACCGATGAATACAAAGTAC
CTTCAAAGAAATTTAAGGTGTTGGGGAACACAGACCGTCATTCGATTAAAAAGAATCTTATCGGTGCCCT
CCTATTCGATAGTGGCGAAACGGCAGAGGCGACTCGCCTGAAACGAACCGCTCGGAGAAGGTATACACGT
CGCAAGAACCGAATATGTTACTTACAAGAAATTTTTAGCAATGAGATGGCCAAAGTTGACGATTCTTTCT
TTCACCGTTTGGAAGAGTCCTTCCTTGTCGAAGAGGACAAGAAACATGAACGGCACCCCATCTTTGGAAA
CATAGTAGATGAGGTGGCATATCATGAAAAGTACCCAACGATTTATCACCTCAGAAAAAAGCTAGTTGAC
TCAACTGATAAAGCGGACCTGAGGTTAATCTACTTGGCTCTTGCCCATATGATAAAGTTCCGTGGGCACT
TTCTCATTGAGGGTGATCTAAATCCGGACAACTCGGATGTCGACAAACTGTTCATCCAGTTAGTACAAAC
CTATAATCAGTTGTTTGAAGAGAACCCTATAAATGCAAGTGGCGTGGATGCGAAGGCTATTCTTAGCGCC
CGCCTCTCTAAATCCCGACGGCTAGAAAACCTGATCGCACAATTACCCGGAGAGAAGAAAAATGGGTTGT
TCGGTAACCTTATAGCGCTCTCACTAGGCCTGACACCAAATTTTAAGTCGAACTTCGACTTAGCTGAAGA
TGCCAAATTGCAGCTTAGTAAGGACACGTACGATGACGATCTCGACAATCTACTGGCACAAATTGGAGAT
CAGTATGCGGACTTATTTTTGGCTGCCAAAAACCTTAGCGATGCAATCCTCCTATCTGACATACTGAGAG
TTAATACTGAGATTACCAAGGCGCCGTTATCCGCTTCAATGATCAAAAGGTACGATGAACATCACCAAGA
CTTGACACTTCTCAAGGCCCTAGTCCGTCAGCAACTGCCTGAGAAATATAAGGAAATATTCTTTGATCAG
TCGAAAAACGGGTACGCAGGTTATATTGACGGCGGAGCGAGTCAAGAGGAATTCTACAAGTTTATCAAAC
CCATATTAGAGAAGATGGATGGGACGGAAGAGTTGCTTGTAAAACTCAATCGCGAAGATCTACTGCGAAA
GCAGCGGACTTTCGACAACGGTAGCATTCCACATCAAATCCACTTAGGCGAATTGCATGCTATACTTAGA
AGGCAGGAGGATTTTTATCCGTTCCTCAAAGACAATCGTGAAAAGATTGAGAAAATCCTAACCTTTCGCA
TACCTTACTATGTGGGACCCCTGGCCCGAGGGAACTCTCGGTTCGCATGGATGACAAGAAAGTCCGAAGA
AACGATTACTCCATGGAATTTTGAGGAAGTTGTCGATAAAGGTGCGTCAGCTCAATCGTTCATCGAGAGG
ATGACCAACTTTGACAAGAATTTACCGAACGAAAAAGTATTGCCTAAGCACAGTTTACTTTACGAGTATT
TCACAGTGTACAATGAACTCACGAAAGTTAAGTATGTCACTGAGGGCATGCGTAAACCCGCCTTTCTAAG
CGGAGAACAGAAGAAAGCAATAGTAGATCTGTTATTCAAGACCAACCGCAAAGTGACAGTTAAGCAATTG
AAAGAGGACTACTTTAAGAAAATTGAATGCTTCGATTCTGTCGAGATCTCCGGGGTAGAAGATCGATTTA
ATGCGTCACTTGGTACGTATCATGACCTCCTAAAGATAATTAAAGATAAGGACTTCCTGGATAACGAAGA
GAATGAAGATATCTTAGAAGATATAGTGTTGACTCTTACCCTCTTTGAAGATCGGGAAATGATTGAGGAA
AGACTAAAAACATACGCTCACCTGTTCGACGATAAGGTTATGAAACAGTTAAAGAGGCGTCGCTATACGG
GCTGGGGACGATTGTCGCGGAAACTTATCAACGGGATAAGAGACAAGCAAAGTGGTAAAACTATTCTCGA
TTTTCTAAAGAGCGACGGCTTCGCCAATAGGAACTTTATGCAGCTGATCCATGATGACTCTTTAACCTTC
AAAGAGGATATACAAAAGGCACAGGTTTCCGGACAAGGGGACTCATTGCACGAACATATTGCGAATCTTG
CTGGTTCGCCAGCCATCAAAAAGGGCATACTCCAGACAGTCAAAGTAGTGGATGAGCTAGTTAAGGTCAT
GGGACGTCACAAACCGGAAAACATTGTAATCGAGATGGCACGCGAAAATCAAACGACTCAGAAGGGGCAA
AAAAACAGTCGAGAGCGGATGAAGAGAATAGAAGAGGGTATTAAAGAACTGGGCAGCCAGATCTTAAAGG
AGCATCCTGTGGAAAATACCCAATTGCAGAACGAGAAACTTTACCTCTATTACCTACAAAATGGAAGGGA
CATGTATGTTGATCAGGAACTGGACATAAACCGTTTATCTGATTACGACGTCGATCACATTGTACCCCAA
TCCTTTTTGAAGGACGATTCAATCGACAATAAAGTGCTTACACGCTCGGATAAGAACCGAGGGAAAAGTG
ACAATGTTCCAAGCGAGGAAGTCGTAAAGAAAATGAAGAACTATTGGCGGCAGCTCCTAAATGCGAAACT
GATAACGCAAAGAAAGTTCGATAACTTAACTAAAGCTGAGAGGGGTGGCTTGTCTGAACTTGACAAGGCC
GGATTTATTAAACGTCAGCTCGTGGAAACCCGCCAAATCACAAAGCATGTTGCACAGATACTAGATTCCC
GAATGAATACGAAATACGACGAGAACGATAAGCTGATTCGGGAAGTCAAAGTAATCACTTTAAAGTCAAA
ATTGGTGTCGGACTTCAGAAAGGATTTTCAATTCTATAAAGTTAGGGAGATAAATAACTACCACCATGCG
CACGACGCTTATCTTAATGCCGTCGTAGGGACCGCACTCATTAAGAAATACCCGAAGCTAGAAAGTGAGT
TTGTGTATGGTGATTACAAAGTTTATGACGTCCGTAAGATGATCGCGAAAAGCGAACAGGAGATAGGCAA
GGCTACAGCCAAATACTTCTTTTATTCTAACATTATGAATTTCTTTAAGACGGAAATCACTCTGGCAAAC
GGAGAGATACGCAAACGACCTTTAATTGAAACCAATGGGGAGACAGGTGAAATCGTATGGGATAAGGGCC
GGGACTTCGCGACGGTGAGAAAAGTTTTGTCCATGCCCCAAGTCAACATAGTAAAGAAAACTGAGGTGCA
GACCGGAGGGTTTTCAAAGGAATCGATTCTTCCAAAAAGGAATAGTGATAAGCTCATCGCTCGTAAAAAG
GACTGGGACCCGAAAAAGTACGGTGGCTTCGAGAGCCCTACAGTTGCCTATTCTGTCCTAGTAGTGGCAA
AAGTTGAGAAGGGAAAATCCAAGAAACTGAAGTCAGTCAAAGAATTATTGGGGATAACGATTATGGAGCG
CTCGTCTTTTGAAAAGAACCCCATCGACTTCCTTGAGGCGAAAGGTTACAAGGAAGTAAAAAAGGATCTC
ATAATTAAACTACCAAAGTATAGTCTGTTTGAGTTAGAAAATGGCCGAAAACGGATGTTGGCTAGCGCCG
GAGAGCTTCAAAAGGGGAACGAACTCGCACTACCGTCTAAATACGTGAATTTCCTGTATTTAGCGTCCCA
TTACGAGAAGTTGAAAGGTTCACCTGAAGATAACGAACAGAAGCAACTTTTTGTTGAGCAGCACAAACAT
TATCTCGACGAAATCATAGAGCAAATTTCGGAATTCAGTAAGAGAGTCATCCTAGCTGATGCCAATCTGG
ACAAAGTATTAAGCGCATACAACAAGCACAGGGATAAACCCATACGTGAGCAGGCGGAAAATATTATCCA
TTTGTTTACTCTTACCAACCTCGGCGCTCCAGCCGCATTCAAGTATTTTGACACAACGATAGATCGCAAA
CAGTACAGATCTACCAAGGAGGTGCTAGACGCGACACTGATTCACCAATCCATCACGGGATTATATGAAA
CTCGGATAGATTTGTCACAGCTTGGGGGTGACGGATCCCCCAAGAAGAAGAGGAAAGTCTCGAGCGACTA
CAAAGACCATGACGGTGATTATAAAGATCATGACATCGATTACAAGGATGACGATGACAAGGCTGCAGGA
TGACCGGTCATCATCACCATCACCATTGAGTTTAAACCCGCTGATCAGCCTCGACTGTGCCTTCTAGTTG
CCAGCCATCTGTTGTTTGCCCCTCCCCCGTGCCTTCCTTGACCCTGGAAGGTGCCACTCCCACTGTCCTT
TCCTAATAAAATGAGGAAATTGCATCGCATTGTCTGAGTAGGTGTCATTCTATTCTGGGGGGTGGGGTGG
GGCAGGACAGCAAGGGGGAGGATTGGGAAGACAATAGCAGGCATGCTGGGGATGCGGTGGGCTCTATGGC
TTCTGAGGCGGAAAGAACCAGCTGGGGCTCGATACCGTCGACCTCTAGCTAGAGCTTGGCGTAATCATGG
TCATAGCTGTTTCCTGTGTGAAATTGTTATCCGCTCACAATTCCACACAACATACGAGCCGGAAGCATAA
AGTGTAAAGCCTAGGGTGCCTAATGAGTGAGCTAACTCACATTAATTGCGTTGCGCTCACTGCCCGCTTT
CCAGTCGGGAAACCTGTCGTGCCAGCTGCATTAATGAATCGGCCAACGCGCGGGGAGAGGCGGTTTGCGT
ATTGGGCGCTCTTCCGCTTCCTCGCTCACTGACTCGCTGCGCTCGGTCGTTCGGCTGCGGCGAGCGGTAT
CAGCTCACTCAAAGGCGGTAATACGGTTATCCACAGAATCAGGGGATAACGCAGGAAAGAACATGTGAGC
AAAAGGCCAGCAAAAGGCCAGGAACCGTAAAAAGGCCGCGTTGCTGGCGTTTTTCCATAGGCTCCGCCCC
CCTGACGAGCATCACAAAAATCGACGCTCAAGTCAGAGGTGGCGAAACCCGACAGGACTATAAAGATACC
AGGCGTTTCCCCCTGGAAGCTCCCTCGTGCGCTCTCCTGTTCCGACCCTGCCGCTTACCGGATACCTGTC
CGCCTTTCTCCCTTCGGGAAGCGTGGCGCTTTCTCAATGCTCACGCTGTAGGTATCTCAGTTCGGTGTAG
GTCGTTCGCTCCAAGCTGGGCTGTGTGCACGAACCCCCCGTTCAGCCCGACCGCTGCGCCTTATCCGGTA
ACTATCGTCTTGAGTCCAACCCGGTAAGACACGACTTATCGCCACTGGCAGCAGCCACTGGTAACAGGAT
TAGCAGAGCGAGGTATGTAGGCGGTGCTACAGAGTTCTTGAAGTGGTGGCCTAACTACGGCTACACTAGA
AGGACAGTATTTGGTATCTGCGCTCTGCTGAAGCCAGTTACCTTCGGAAAAAGAGTTGGTAGCTCTTGAT
CCGGCAAACAAACCACCGCTGGTAGCGGTGGTTTTTTTGTTTGCAAGCAGCAGATTACGCGCAGAAAAAA
AGGATCTCAAGAAGATCCTTTGATCTTTTCTACGGGGTCTGACGCTCAGTGGAACGAAAACTCACGTTAA
GGGATTTTGGTCATGAGATTATCAAAAAGGATCTTCACCTAGATCCTTTTAAATTAAAAATGAAGTTTTA
AATCAATCTAAAGTATATATGAGTAAACTTGGTCTGACAGTTACCAATGCTTAATCAGTGAGGCACCTAT
CTCAGCGATCTGTCTATTTCGTTCATCCATAGTTGCCTGACTCCCCGTCGTGTAGATAACTACGATACGG
GAGGGCTTACCATCTGGCCCCAGTGCTGCAATGATACCGCGAGACCCACGCTCACCGGCTCCAGATTTAT
CAGCAATAAACCAGCCAGCCGGAAGGGCCGAGCGCAGAAGTGGTCCTGCAACTTTATCCGCCTCCATCCA
GTCTATTAATTGTTGCCGGGAAGCTAGAGTAAGTAGTTCGCCAGTTAATAGTTTGCGCAACGTTGTTGCC
ATTGCTACAGGCATCGTGGTGTCACGCTCGTCGTTTGGTATGGCTTCATTCAGCTCCGGTTCCCAACGAT
CAAGGCGAGTTACATGATCCCCCATGTTGTGCAAAAAAGCGGTTAGCTCCTTCGGTCCTCCGATCGTTGT
CAGAAGTAAGTTGGCCGCAGTGTTATCACTCATGGTTATGGCAGCACTGCATAATTCTCTTACTGTCATG
CCATCCGTAAGATGCTTTTCTGTGACTGGTGAGTACTCAACCAAGTCATTCTGAGAATAGTGTATGCGGC
GACCGAGTTGCTCTTGCCCGGCGTCAATACGGGATAATACCGCGCCACATAGCAGAACTTTAAAAGTGCT
CATCATTGGAAAACGTTCTTCGGGGCGAAAACTCTCAAGGATCTTACCGCTGTTGAGATCCAGTTCGATG
TAACCCACTCGTGCACCCAACTGATCTTCAGCATCTTTTACTTTCACCAGCGTTTCTGGGTGAGCAAAAA
CAGGAAGGCAAAATGCCGCAAAAAAGGGAATAAGGGCGACACGGAAATGTTGAATACTCATACTCTTCCT
TTTTCAATATTATTGAAGCATTTATCAGGGTTATTGTCTCATGAGCGGATACATATTTGAATGTATTTAG
AAAAATAAACAAATAGGGGTTCCGCGCACATTTCCCCGAAAAGTGCCACCTGACGTCGACGGATCGGGAG
ATCGATCTCCCGATCCCCTAGGGTCGACTCTCAGTACAATCTGCTCTGATGCCGCATAGTTAAGCCAGTA
TCTGCTCCCTGCTTGTGTGTTGGAGGTCGCTGAGTAGTGCGCGAGCAAAATTTAAGCTACAACAAGGCAA
GGCTTGACCGACAATTGCATGAAGAATCTGCTTAGGGTTAGGCGTTTTGCGCTGCTTCGCGATGTACGGG
CCAGATATACGCGTTGACATTGATTATTGACTAGTTATTAATAGTAATCAATTACGGGGTCATTAGTTCA
TAGCCCATATATGGAGTTCCGCGTTACATAACTTACGGTAAATGGCCCGCCTGGCTGACCGCCCAACGAC
CCCCGCCCATTGACGTCAATAATGACGTATGTTCCCATAGTAACGCCAATAGGGACTTTCCATTGACGTC
AATGGGTGGACTATTTACGGTAAACTGCCCACTTGGCAGTACATCAAGTGTATC
