>Addgene plasmid #65772 | MSP680 | addgene partial sequence | sequence record 116545 | CMV-F 5'-CGCAAATGGGCGGTAGGCGTG-3'
GAGCTGGTTTAGTGAACCGTCAGATCCGCTAGAGATCCGCGGCCGCTAATACGACTCACTATAGGGAGAG
CCGCCACCATGGATAAAAAGTATTCTATTGGTTTAGACATCGGCACTAATTCCGTTGGATGGGCTGTCAT
AACCGATGAATACAAAGTACCTTCAAAGAAATTTAAGGTGTTGGGGAACACAGACCGTCATTCGATTAAA
AAGAATCTTATCGGTGCCCTCCTATTCGATAGTGGCGAAACGGCAGAGGCGACTCGCCTGAAACGAACCG
CTCGGAGAAGGTATACACGTCGCAAGAACCGAATATGTTACTTACAAGAAATTTTTAGCAATGAGATGGC
CAAAGTTGACGATTCTTTCTTTCACCGTTTGGAAGAGTCCTTCCTTGTCGAAGAGGACAAGAAACATGAA
CGGCACCCCATCTTTGGAAACATAGTAGATGAGGTGGCATATCATGAAAAGTACCCAACGATTTATCACC
TCAGAAAAAAGCTAGTTGACTCAACTGATAAAGCGGACCTGAGGTTAATCTACTTGGCTCTTGCCCATAT
GATAAAGTTCCGTGGGCACTTTCTCATTGAGGGTGATCTAAATCCGGACAACTCGGATGTCGACAAACTG
TTCATCCAGTTAGTACAAACCTATAATCAGTTGTTTGAAGAGAACCCTATAAATGCAAGTGGCGTGGATG
CGAAGGCTATTCTTAGCGCCCGCCTCTCTAAATCCCGACGGCTAGAAAACCTGATCGCACAATTACCCGG
AGAGAAGAAAAATGGGTTGTTCGGTAACC
