>Addgene plasmid #65772 | MSP680 | addgene partial sequence | sequence record 116555 | BGH-rev 5'-TAGAAGGCACAGTCGAGG-3'
GGTGAGAGACCGGTCATCCTGCAGCCTTGTCATCGTCATCCTTGTAATCGATGTCCATGATCTTTATAAT
CACCGTCATGGTCTTTGTAGTCGCTCGAGACTTTCCTCTTCTTCTTGGGGGATCCGTCACCCCCAAGCTG
TGACAAATCTATCCGAGTTTCATATAATCCCGTGATGGATTGGTGAATCAGTGTCGCGTCTAGCACCTCC
TTGGTAGATCTGTACTGTTTGCGATCTATCGTTGTGTCAAAATACTTGAATGCGGCTGGAGCGCCGAGGT
TGGTAAGAGTAAACAAATGGATAATATTTTCCGCCTGCTCACGTATGGGTTTATCCCTGTGCTTGTTGTA
TGCGCTTAATACTTTGTCCAGATTGGCATCAGCTAGGATGACTCTCTTACTGAATTCCGAAATTTGCTCT
ATGATTTCGTCGAGATAATGTTTGTGCTGCTCAACAAAAAGTTGCTTCTGTTCGTTATCTTCAGGTGAAC
CTTTCAACNTCTCGTAATGGGACGCTAAATACAGGAAATTCACGTATTTAGACGGTAGTGCGAGTTCGTT
CCCCTTTTGAAGCTCTCCGGCGCTAGCCAACATCCGTTTTCGGCCATTTTCTAACTCAAACAGACTATAC
TTTGGTAGTTTAATTATGAGATCCTTTTTTACTTCCTTGTAACCTTTCGCCTCAAGGAAGTCGATGGGGT
TCTTTTCAAAAGACGAGCGCTCCATAATCGTTATCCCCAATAATTCTTTGACTGACTTCAGTTTCTTGGA
TTTTCCCTTCTCAACTTTTGCCACTACTANGACAGAATAGGCAACTGTAGGGCTCTCGAAGCCACCGTAC
TTTTTCGGGTCCCAGTCCTTTTTACGA
